Addgene plasmid #11982: pJSTX-GL3
Purpose: Reporter gene with mouse c-jun promoter and point mutation of MEF2 and AP1 binding sites
Depositing lab: Ron Prywes. Depositing organization: Columbia University. Publication: Epidermal growth factor induction of the c-jun promoter by a Rac pathway. Clarke N, Arenzana N, Hai T, Minden A, Prywes R. Mol Cell Biol. 1998 Feb . 18(2):1065-73. PubMed 9448004.
Backbone
  Vector backbone: pGL3
  Backbone manufacturer: Promega
  Backbone size w/o insert (bp): 5000
  Vector type: Mammalian Expression, Luciferase
Growth in bacteria
  Bacterial resistance: Ampicillin, 100 μg/mL
  Growth temperature: 37°C
  Growth strain: DH5alpha
  Copy number: High Copy
Gene/Insert
  Gene/Insert name: c-jun promoter (alt name: c-jun)
  Species: M. musculus (mouse)
  Insert size (bp): 375
  Entrez Gene: Jun (a.k.a. AP-1, Junc, c-jun)
  Tag / fusion protein: Luc (C terminal on backbone)
  Cloning method: Restriction Enzyme; 5′ cloning site HindIII (not destroyed); 3′ cloning site XhoI (destroyed during cloning)
  Sequencing primers: 5′ NA
Terms and licenses: Academic/Nonprofit Terms; Industry Terms: Not Available to Industry
Depositor comments: Plasmids pJC6GL3, pJSXGL3, pJTXGL3, and pJSTXGL3 contain positions -225 to +150 of the murine c-jun promoter. pJSXGL3, pJTXGL3, and pJSTXGL3 contain mutations at the MEF2 site, ATF (AP1-like) site, and both sites, respectively.
How to cite: pJSTX-GL3 was a gift from Ron Prywes (Addgene plasmid # 11982 ; http://n2t.net/addgene:11982 ; RRID:Addgene_11982)
