[The description below was written by a language model from this plasmid's Addgene catalogue record and the feature table of its GenBank file.]
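Description:
pJSTX-GL3 is a mammalian luciferase reporter plasmid built on the Promega pGL3 backbone (about 5 kb without insert). It is maintained in E. coli as a high-copy plasmid under ampicillin selection. The insert is a 375 bp fragment of the mouse c-jun (Jun) promoter, spanning positions -225 to +150 relative to the transcription start. It was cloned by restriction digestion between a HindIII site, which is retained, and an XhoI site, which was destroyed during cloning. This places the promoter fragment upstream of the backbone's luciferase coding sequence, so luciferase output reports c-jun promoter activity in transfected mammalian cells.

The defining feature of this version is a pair of point mutations that disrupt two regulatory elements in the promoter: the MEF2 binding site and the ATF (AP1-like) site. It belongs to a matched set of four constructs carrying the same -225 to +150 fragment. One is wild type (pJC6GL3), one is mutated at the MEF2 site only (pJSXGL3), one at the ATF/AP1 site only (pJTXGL3), and this one is the double mutant. Comparing reporter activity across the set shows how much each site contributes to promoter induction, and the associated study examined epidermal growth factor induction of c-jun through a Rac pathway.

The sequence record held for this plasmid is a partial 590 bp read rather than the full construct. It annotates only a Kozak-type translation initiation consensus and the binding site for the pGL3 RVprimer3 sequencing primer, in reverse orientation. The promoter mutations, luciferase gene, replication origin and resistance marker are therefore not annotated in it.
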