LOCUS       Exported 590 bp ds-DNA linear SYN 19-MAY-2021
DEFINITION  Reporter gene with mouse c-jun promoter and point mutation of MEF2
            and AP1 binding sites.
ACCESSION   .
VERSION     .
KEYWORDS    pJSTX-GL3
SOURCE      synthetic DNA construct
  ORGANISM  synthetic DNA construct
REFERENCE   1 (bases 1 to 590)
  AUTHORS   Clarke N, Arenzana N, Hai T, Minden A, Prywes R
  TITLE     Epidermal growth factor induction of the c-jun promoter by a Rac
            pathway.
  JOURNAL   Mol Cell Biol. 1998 Feb . 18(2):1065-73.
  PUBMED    9448004
REFERENCE   2 (bases 1 to 590)
  AUTHORS   .
  TITLE     Direct Submission
  JOURNAL   Exported May 19, 2021 from SnapGene Server 1.1.58
            http://www.snapgene.com
FEATURES             Location/Qualifiers
     source          1..590
                     /organism="synthetic DNA construct"
                     /mol_type="other DNA"
     regulatory      16..25
                     /regulatory_class="other"
                     /note="vertebrate consensus sequence for strong initiation
                     of translation (Kozak, 1987)"
     primer_bind     complement(543..562)
                     /label=RVprimer3
                     /note="pGL3 vector, forward primer"
ORIGIN
        1 gtttttggcg tccttccatg gtggctttac caacagtacc ggaatgccaa gctgatctcg
       61 agatccagat ctggatccaa gcagttggtg agaaaatgaa gacaaacgga tgaacagtcc
      121 ggagtccgcg gccgaccggg ttggccaagt ccgtccgtct gtctgtctgt ctgcctgagc
      181 gctctcctgc caggctgtct ctgccacact cagtgcaact ctgagtcctt atccagcctg
      241 agctcaacac ttatctgcta ccagtcaatc ccgaaaaatc gcccatggtg gatccccgag
      301 gctttcccat tggcttgcgt cgttctcagg ggggcgggcc cacccgtcgc catggagacc
      361 tcaccctaga agattcttct ctgggcccgc gaaggctcac gggatgaggt aatgctccgc
      421 tgcgctccta cagttggggg aattggcatg caagcttggg ctgcaggtcg agcccgggct
      481 agcacgcgta agagctcggt acctatcgat agagaaatgt tctggcacct gcacttgcac
      541 tggggacagc ctattttgct agtttgtttt gtttcgtttt gttttgatgg
//
